Addgene plasmid #177215: mU6-sgSik3_2nd-hU6-sgNT
Purpose: Expresses a Sik3-targeting and a non-targeting gRNAs and Cre-recombinase
Depositing lab: Monte Winslow. Depositing organization: Stanford University.
Backbone
  Vector backbone: pLL3.3
  Vector type: Lentiviral
Growth in bacteria
  Bacterial resistance: Ampicillin, 100 μg/mL
  Growth temperature: 37°C
  Growth strain: NEB Stable
  Copy number: High Copy
Gene/Insert
  Gene/Insert name: sgSik3_2nd/sgNT1
  gRNA/shRNA sequence: GTTCAAACAGATCGTCACAG/GCGAGGTATTCGGCTCCGCG
  Species: M. musculus (mouse)
  Promoter: mU6/hU6
  Cloning method: Gibson Cloning
Terms and licenses: Academic/Nonprofit Terms; Industry Terms: Not Available to Industry
How to cite: mU6-sgSik3_2nd-hU6-sgNT was a gift from Monte Winslow (Addgene plasmid # 177215 ; http://n2t.net/addgene:177215 ; RRID:Addgene_177215)
