[The description below was written by a language model from this plasmid's Addgene catalogue record and pLannotate feature annotations shown in this document.]
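Description:
mU6-sgSik3_2nd-hU6-sgNT is an 8.2 kb lentiviral transfer plasmid built on the pLL3.3 backbone that delivers two guide RNAs together with Cre recombinase. It is propagated in E. coli through a high-copy ColE1/pUC-type origin and selected with ampicillin via the β-lactamase gene.

The viral genome is driven by a CMV enhancer/promoter fused to a truncated HIV-1 5' LTR. This is followed by the Ψ packaging signal with a gag fragment, the Rev response element for Rev-dependent nuclear export of the genomic RNA, and the cPPT/CTS element that aids nuclear import. A second truncated LTR annotation, preceded by a nef-derived fragment, marks the 3' end of the provirus.

The payload between these elements contains two tandem RNA polymerase III cassettes. A mouse U6 promoter expresses a guide against mouse Sik3 (the "2nd" Sik3 guide design), and a human U6 promoter expresses a non-targeting control guide. The sgRNA scaffolds themselves were not annotated in the feature table. Downstream, the mouse PGK promoter drives Cre, and a WPRE enhances transcript stability and expression. The plasmid does not encode Cas9, so editing depends on nuclease supplied by the recipient cells or animal.

The stated purpose is co-expression of a Sik3-targeting and a non-targeting gRNA with Cre. Such a design suits systems in which Cre activates or deletes loxP-flanked alleles, potentially including a conditional Cas9, while the guide disrupts Sik3 in the same transduced cells. Pairing the Sik3 guide with an inert one fits use as the single-gene comparator within a dual-guide vector series, although the record does not describe the specific experimental setting.
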