Features (pLannotate 1.2.2; 21 found; start..end, strand, type, name):
    210..390     +  LTR            5' LTR (truncated): truncated 5' long terminal repeat (LTR) from HIV-1
    452..1040    -  rep_origin     ori: high-copy-number ColE1/pMB1/pBR322/pUC origin of replication
   1211..2071    -  CDS            AmpR: β-lactamase; bla; confers resistance to ampicillin, carbenicillin, and related antibiotics
   2072..2176    -  promoter       AmpR promoter: bla
   2235..2287    -  misc_feature   bom (fragment): basis of mobility region from pBR322
   2442..2821    +  enhancer       CMV enhancer: human cytomegalovirus immediate early enhancer
   2822..3021    +  promoter       CMV promoter: human cytomegalovirus (CMV) immediate early promoter
   3039..3219    +  LTR            5' LTR (truncated): truncated 5' long terminal repeat (LTR) from HIV-1
   3266..3391    +  misc_feature   HIV-1 Ψ: packaging signal of human immunodeficiency virus type 1
   3375..3713    +  CDS            HIV-1 gag (fragment): gag protein from human immunodeficiency virus 1; gag
   3888..4121    +  misc_feature   RRE: The Rev response element (RRE) of HIV-1 allows for Rev-dependent mRNA export from the nucleus to the cytoplasm.
   4498..4598    +  CDS            Rev (fragment): human immunodeficiency virus 1 (HIV-1) Rev protein; rev; enhances nuclear export of unspliced and incompletely spliced viral mRNAs
   4648..4765    +  misc_feature   cPPT/CTS: central polypurine tract and central termination sequence of HIV-1
   4847..5149    +  promoter       U6 promoter: RNA polymerase III promoter for mouse U6 snRNA (Das et al., 1988)
   5323..5560    +  promoter       U6 promoter: RNA polymerase III promoter for human U6 snRNA
   5733..6225    +  promoter       PGK promoter: mouse phosphoglycerate kinase 1 promoter
   6255..7285    +  CDS            Cre (fragment): site-specific recombinase Cre is a site-specific recombinase from bacteriophage P1. Recombination occurs at loxP sequences.
   7318..7341    +  misc_feature   MCS (fragment): pBluescript multiple cloning site
   7341..7929    +  misc_feature   WPRE: woodchuck hepatitis virus posttranscriptional regulatory element
   7930..7949    +  misc_feature   MCS (fragment): pBluescript multiple cloning site
   7951..203     +  CDS            nef (fragment) (across the origin): NEF_HV1LA - Experimental evidence at protein level: Swiss-Prot protein existence level 1. Extracellular Nef protein targets CD4(+) T-lymphocytes for apoptosis by interacting with CXCR4 surface receptors. From Human immunodeficiency virus type 1 group M subtype B (isolate Lai) (HIV-1).
>Addgene plasmid #177215 | mU6-sgSik3_2nd-hU6-sgNT | addgene full sequence | sequence record 350026 | Addgene NGS Result
GATATCCACTGACCTTTGGATGGTGCTACAAGCTAGTACCAGTTGAGCAAGAGAAGGTAGAAGAAGCCAA
TGAAGGAGAGAACACCCGCTTGTTACACCCTGTGAGCCTGCATGGGATGGATGACCCGGAGAGAGAAGTA
TTAGAGTGGAGGTTTGACAGCCGCCTAGCATTTCATCACATGGCCCGAGAGCTGCATCCGGACTGTACTG
GGTCTCTCTGGTTAGACCAGATCTGAGCCTGGGAGCTCTCTGGCTAACTAGGGAACCCACTGCTTAAGCC
TCAATAAAGCTTGCCTTGAGTGCTTCAAGTAGTGTGTGCCCGTCTGTTGTGTGACTCTGGTAACTAGAGA
TCCCTCAGACCCTTTTAGTCAGTGTGGAAAATCTCTAGCAGCATGTGAGCAAAAGGCCAGCAAAAGGCCA
GGAACCGTAAAAAGGCCGCGTTGCTGGCGTTTTTCCATAGGCTCCGCCCCCCTGACGAGCATCACAAAAA
TCGACGCTCAAGTCAGAGGTGGCGAAACCCGACAGGACTATAAAGATACCAGGCGTTTCCCCCTGGAAGC
TCCCTCGTGCGCTCTCCTGTTCCGACCCTGCCGCTTACCGGATACCTGTCCGCCTTTCTCCCTTCGGGAA
GCGTGGCGCTTTCTCATAGCTCACGCTGTAGGTATCTCAGTTCGGTGTAGGTCGTTCGCTCCAAGCTGGG
CTGTGTGCACGAACCCCCCGTTCAGCCCGACCGCTGCGCCTTATCCGGTAACTATCGTCTTGAGTCCAAC
CCGGTAAGACACGACTTATCGCCACTGGCAGCAGCCACTGGTAACAGGATTAGCAGAGCGAGGTATGTAG
GCGGTGCTACAGAGTTCTTGAAGTGGTGGCCTAACTACGGCTACACTAGAAGAACAGTATTTGGTATCTG
CGCTCTGCTGAAGCCAGTTACCTTCGGAAAAAGAGTTGGTAGCTCTTGATCCGGCAAACAAACCACCGCT
GGTAGCGGTGGTTTTTTTGTTTGCAAGCAGCAGATTACGCGCAGAAAAAAAGGATCTCAAGAAGATCCTT
TGATCTTTTCTACGGGGTCTGACGCTCAGTGGAACGAAAACTCACGTTAAGGGATTTTGGTCATGAGATT
ATCAAAAAGGATCTTCACCTAGATCCTTTTAAATTAAAAATGAAGTTTTAAATCAATCTAAAGTATATAT
GAGTAAACTTGGTCTGACAGTTACCAATGCTTAATCAGTGAGGCACCTATCTCAGCGATCTGTCTATTTC
GTTCATCCATAGTTGCCTGACTCCCCGTCGTGTAGATAACTACGATACGGGAGGGCTTACCATCTGGCCC
CAGTGCTGCAATGATACCGCGAGACCCACGCTCACCGGCTCCAGATTTATCAGCAATAAACCAGCCAGCC
GGAAGGGCCGAGCGCAGAAGTGGTCCTGCAACTTTATCCGCCTCCATCCAGTCTATTAATTGTTGCCGGG
AAGCTAGAGTAAGTAGTTCGCCAGTTAATAGTTTGCGCAACGTTGTTGCCATTGCTACAGGCATCGTGGT
GTCACGCTCGTCGTTTGGTATGGCTTCATTCAGCTCCGGTTCCCAACGATCAAGGCGAGTTACATGATCC
CCCATGTTGTGCAAAAAAGCGGTTAGCTCCTTCGGTCCTCCGATCGTTGTCAGAAGTAAGTTGGCCGCAG
TGTTATCACTCATGGTTATGGCAGCACTGCATAATTCTCTTACTGTCATGCCATCCGTAAGATGCTTTTC
TGTGACTGGTGAGTACTCAACCAAGTCATTCTGAGAATAGTGTATGCGGCGACCGAGTTGCTCTTGCCCG
GCGTCAATACGGGATAATACCGCGCCACATAGCAGAACTTTAAAAGTGCTCATCATTGGAAAACGTTCTT
CGGGGCGAAAACTCTCAAGGATCTTACCGCTGTTGAGATCCAGTTCGATGTAACCCACTCGTGCACCCAA
CTGATCTTCAGCATCTTTTACTTTCACCAGCGTTTCTGGGTGAGCAAAAACAGGAAGGCAAAATGCCGCA
AAAAAGGGAATAAGGGCGACACGGAAATGTTGAATACTCATACTCTTCCTTTTTCAATATTATTGAAGCA
TTTATCAGGGTTATTGTCTCATGAGCGGATACATATTTGAATGTATTTAGAAAAATAAACAAATAGGGGT
TCCGCGCACATTTCCCCGAAAAGTGCCACCTGACGTCGACGGATCGGGAGATCTCCCGATCCCCTATGGT
GCACTCTCAGTACAATCTGCTCTGATGCCGCATAGTTAAGCCAGTATCTGCTCCCTGCTTGTGTGTTGGA
GGTCGCTGAGTAGTGCGCGAGCAAAATTTAAGCTACAACAAGGCAAGGCTTGACCGACAATTGCATGAAG
AATCTGCTTAGGGTTAGGCGTTTTGCGCTGCTTCGCGATGTACGGGCCAGATATACGCGTTGACATTGAT
TATTGACTAGTTATTAATAGTAATCAATTACGGGGTCATTAGTTCATAGCCCATATATGGAGTTCCGCGT
TACATAACTTACGGTAAATGGCCCGCCTGGCTGACCGCCCAACGACCCCCGCCCATTGACGTCAATAATG
ACGTATGTTCCCATAGTAACGCCAATAGGGACTTTCCATTGACGTCAATGGGTGGAGTATTTACGGTAAA
CTGCCCACTTGGCAGTACATCAAGTGTATCATATGCCAAGTACGCCCCCTATTGACGTCAATGACGGTAA
ATGGCCCGCCTGGCATTATGCCCAGTACATGACCTTATGGGACTTTCCTACTTGGCAGTACATCTACGTA
TTAGTCATCGCTATTACCATGGTGATGCGGTTTTGGCAGTACATCAATGGGCGTGGATAGCGGTTTGACT
CACGGGGATTTCCAAGTCTCCACCCCATTGACGTCAATGGGAGTTTGTTTTGGCACCAAAATCAACGGGA
CTTTCCAAAATGTCGTAACAACTCCGCCCCATTGACGCAAATGGGCGGTAGGCGTGTACGGTGGGAGGTC
TATATAAGCAGCGCGTTTTGCCTGTACTGGGTCTCTCTGGTTAGACCAGATCTGAGCCTGGGAGCTCTCT
GGCTAACTAGGGAACCCACTGCTTAAGCCTCAATAAAGCTTGCCTTGAGTGCTTCAAGTAGTGTGTGCCC
GTCTGTTGTGTGACTCTGGTAACTAGAGATCCCTCAGACCCTTTTAGTCAGTGTGGAAAATCTCTAGCAG
TGGCGCCCGAACAGGGACTTGAAAGCGAAAGGGAAACCAGAGGAGCTCTCTCGACGCAGGACTCGGCTTG
CTGAAGCGCGCACGGCAAGAGGCGAGGGGCGGCGACTGGTGAGTACGCCAAAAATTTTGACTAGCGGAGG
CTAGAAGGAGAGAGATGGGTGCGAGAGCGTCAGTATTAAGCGGGGGAGAATTAGATCGCGATGGGAAAAA
ATTCGGTTAAGGCCAGGGGGAAAGAAAAAATATAAATTAAAACATATAGTATGGGCAAGCAGGGAGCTAG
AACGATTCGCAGTTAATCCTGGCCTGTTAGAAACATCAGAAGGCTGTAGACAAATACTGGGACAGCTACA
ACCATCCCTTCAGACAGGATCAGAAGAACTTAGATCATTATATAATACAGTAGCAACCCTCTATTGTGTG
CATCAAAGGATAGAGATAAAAGACACCAAGGAAGCTTTAGACAAGATAGAGGAAGAGCAAAACAAAAGTA
AGACCACCGCACAGCAAGCGGCCGGCCGCTGATCTTCAGACCTGGAGGAGGAGATATGAGGGACAATTGG
AGAAGTGAATTATATAAATATAAAGTAGTAAAAATTGAACCATTAGGAGTAGCACCCACCAAGGCAAAGA
GAAGAGTGGTGCAGAGAGAAAAAAGAGCAGTGGGAATAGGAGCTTTGTTCCTTGGGTTCTTGGGAGCAGC
AGGAAGCACTATGGGCGCAGCGTCAATGACGCTGACGGTACAGGCCAGACAATTATTGTCTGGTATAGTG
CAGCAGCAGAACAATTTGCTGAGGGCTATTGAGGCGCAACAGCATCTGTTGCAACTCACAGTCTGGGGCA
TCAAGCAGCTCCAGGCAAGAATCCTGGCTGTGGAAAGATACCTAAAGGATCAACAGCTCCTGGGGATTTG
GGGTTGCTCTGGAAAACTCATTTGCACCACTGCTGTGCCTTGGAATGCTAGTTGGAGTAATAAATCTCTG
GAACAGATTTGGAATCACACGACCTGGATGGAGTGGGACAGAGAAATTAACAATTACACAAGCTTAATAC
ACTCCTTAATTGAAGAATCGCAAAACCAGCAAGAAAAGAATGAACAAGAATTATTGGAATTAGATAAATG
GGCAAGTTTGTGGAATTGGTTTAACATAACAAATTGGCTGTGGTATATAAAATTATTCATAATGATAGTA
GGAGGCTTGGTAGGTTTAAGAATAGTTTTTGCTGTACTTTCTATAGTGAATAGAGTTAGGCAGGGATATT
CACCATTATCGTTTCAGACCCACCTCCCAACCCCGAGGGGACCCGACAGGCCCGAAGGAATAGAAGAAGA
AGGTGGAGAGAGAGACAGAGACAGATCCATTCGATTAGTGAACGGATCGGCACTGCGTGCGCCAATTCTG
CAGACAAATGGCAGTATTCATCCACAATTTTAAAAGAAAAGGGGGGATTGGGGGGTACAGTGCAGGGGAA
AGAATAGTAGACATAATAGCAACAGACATACAAACTAAAGAATTACAAAAACAAATTACAAAAATTCAAA
ATTTTCGGGTTTATTACAGGGACAGCAGAGATCCAGTTTGGTTAGTACCGGGCCCGCTCTAGCCCTGCAG
GAACTGTTTAAACTGTGATCCGACGCGCCATCTCTAGGCCCGCGCCGGCCCCCTCGCACGGACTTGTGGG
AGAAGCTCGGCTACTCCCCTGCCCCGGTTAATTTGCATATAATATTTCCTAGTAACTATAGAGGCTTAAT
GTGCGATAAAAGACAGATAATCTGTTCTTTTTAATACTAGCTACATTTTACATGATAGGCTTGGATTTCT
ATAAGAGATACAAATACTAAATTATTATTTTAAAAAACAGCACAAAAGGAAACTCACCCTAACTGTAAAG
TAATTGTGTGTTTTGAGACTATAAGTATCCCTTGGAGAACCACCTTGTTGGTTCAAACAGATCGTCACAG
GTTTGAGAGCTAAGCAGAAAGCTGCATAGCAAGTTCAAATAAGGCTAGTCCGTACACAACTTGAAAAAGT
GGCAGCCGAGTCGGCTGCTTTTTTTGCTCGAATCTACACTCAGCTATGGCGCGCCCCAAGGTCGGGCAGG
AAGAGGGCCTATTTCCCATGATTCCTTCATATTTGCATATACGATACAAGGCTGTTAGAGAGATAATTGG
AATTAATTTGACTGTAAACACAAAGATATTAGTACAAAATACGTGACGTAGAAAGTAATAATTTCTTGGG
TAGTTTGCAGTTTTAAAATTATGTTTTAAAATGGACTATCATATGCTTACCGTAACTTGAAAGTATTTCG
ATTTCTTGGCTTTATATATCTTGTGGAAAGCCAGAAACATGGCGAGGTATTCGGCTCCGCGGTTTCAGAG
CTAAGCACAAGAGTGCATAGCAAGTTGAAATAAGGCTAGTCCGTTTACAACTTGAAAAAGTGGCACCCGA
GTCGGGTGCTTTTTTTGTTTGGCGCGCCTATGGCTTAATTAACATGGCGGCCGCATTCTACCGGGTAGGG
GAGGCGCTTTTCCCAAGGCAGTCTGGAGCATGCGCTTTAGCAGCCCCGCTGGGCACTTGGCGCTACACAA
GTGGCCTCTGGCCTCGCACACATTCCACATCCACCGGTAGGCGCCAACCGGCTCCGTTCTTTGGTGGCCC
CTTCGCGCCACCTTCTACTCCTCCCCTAGTCAGGAAGTTCCCCCCCGCCCCGCAGCTCGCGTCGTGCAGG
ACGTGACAAATGGAAGTAGCACGTCTCACTAGTCTCGTGCAGATGGACAGCACCGCTGAGCAATGGAAGC
GGGTAGGCCTTTGGGGCAGCGGCCAATAGCAGCTTTGCTCCTTCGCTTTCTGGGCTCAGAGGCTGGGAAG
GGGTGGGTCCGGGGGCGGGCTCAGGGGCGGGCTCAGGGGCGGGGCGGGCGCCCGAAGGTCCTCCGGAGGC
CCGGCATTCTGCACGCTTCAAAAGCGCACGTCTGCCGCGCTGTTCTCCTCTTCCTCATCTCCGGGACCCG
GGATGCCCAAGAAGAAGAGGAAGGTGTCCAATTTACTGACCGTACACCAAAATTTGCCTGCATTACCGGT
CGATGCAACGAGTGATGAGGTTCGCAAGAACCTGATGGACATGTTCAGGGATCGCCAGGCGTTTTCTGAG
CATACCTGGAAAATGCTTCTGTCCGTTTGCCGGTCGTGGGCGGCATGGTGCAAGTTGAATAACCGGAAAT
GGTTTCCCGCAGAACCTGAAGATGTTCGCGATTATCTTCTATATCTTCAGGCGCGCGGTCTGGCAGTAAA
AACTATCCAGCAACATTTGGGCCAGCTAAACATGCTTCATCGTCGGTCCGGGCTGCCACGACCAAGTGAC
AGCAATGCTGTTTCACTGGTTATGCGGCGGATCCGAAAAGAAAACGTTGATGCCGGTGAACGTGCAAAAC
AGGCTCTAGCGTTCGAACGCACTGATTTCGACCAGGTTCGTTCACTCATGGAAAATAGCGATCGCTGCCA
GGATATACGTAATCTGGCATTTCTGGGGATTGCTTATAACACCCTGTTACGTATAGCCGAAATTGCCAGG
ATCAGGGTTAAAGATATCTCACGTACTGACGGTGGGAGAATGTTAATCCATATTGGCAGAACGAAAACGC
TGGTTAGCACCGCAGGTGTAGAGAAGGCACTTAGCCTGGGGGTAACTAAACTGGTCGAGCGATGGATTTC
CGTCTCTGGTGTAGCTGATGATCCGAATAACTACCTGTTTTGCCGGGTCAGAAAAAATGGTGTTGCCGCG
CCATCTGCCACCAGCCAGCTATCAACTCGCGCCCTGGAAGGGATTTTTGAAGCAACTCATCGATTGATTT
ACGGCGCTAAGGATGACTCTGGTCAGAGATACCTGGCCTGGTCTGGACACAGTGCCCGTGTCGGAGCCGC
GCGAGATATGGCCCGCGCTGGAGTTTCAATACCGGAGATCATGCAAGCTGGTGGCTGGACCAATGTAAAT
ATTGTCATGAACTATATCCGTAACCTGGATAGTGAAACAGGGGCAATGGTGCGCCTGCTGGAAGATGGCG
ATTAGCCATGTTTAAGGGTTCCGGTTCCACTAGGTACAATTCGATATCAAGCTTATCGATAATCAACCTC
TGGATTACAAAATTTGTGAAAGATTGACTGGTATTCTTAACTATGTTGCTCCTTTTACGCTATGTGGATA
CGCTGCTTTAATGCCTTTGTATCATGCTATTGCTTCCCGTATGGCTTTCATTTTCTCCTCCTTGTATAAA
TCCTGGTTGCTGTCTCTTTATGAGGAGTTGTGGCCCGTTGTCAGGCAACGTGGCGTGGTGTGCACTGTGT
TTGCTGACGCAACCCCCACTGGTTGGGGCATTGCCACCACCTGTCAGCTCCTTTCCGGGACTTTCGCTTT
CCCCCTCCCTATTGCCACGGCGGAACTCATCGCCGCCTGCCTTGCCCGCTGCTGGACAGGGGCTCGGCTG
TTGGGCACTGACAATTCCGTGGTGTTGTCGGGGAAATCATCGTCCTTTCCTTGGCTGCTCGCCTGTGTTG
CCACCTGGATTCTGCGCGGGACGTCCTTCTGCTACGTCCCTTCGGCCCTCAATCCAGCGGACCTTCCTTC
CCGCGGCCTGCTGCCGGCTCTGCGGCCTCTTCCGCGTCTTCGCCTTCGCCCTCAGACGAGTCGGATCTCC
CTTTGGGCCGCCTCCCCGCATCGATACCGTCGACCTCGATCGAGACCTAGAAAAACATGGAGCAATCACA
AGTAGCAATACAGCAGCTACCAATGCTGATTGTGCCTGGCTAGAAGCACAAGAGGAGGAGGAGGTGGGTT
TTCCAGTCACACCTCAGGTACCTTTAAGACCAATGACTTACAAGGCAGCTGTAGATCTTAGCCACTTTTT
AAAAGAAAAGGGGGGACTGGAAGGGCTAATTCACTCCCAACGAAGACAAGATATCCTTGATCTGTGGATC
TACCACACACAAGGCTACTTCCCTGATTGGCAGAACTACACACCAGGGCCAGGGATCA
